>Addgene plasmid #49469 | EGFP-Rab6A | depositor full sequence | sequence record 73743 | EGFP-Rab6A sequence 5337 bps
GATCCACCATGTCCACGGGCGGAGACTTCGGGAATCCGCTGAGGAAATTCAAGCTGGTGTTCCTGGGGGA
GCAAAGCGTTGGAAAGACATCTTTGATCACCAGATTCATGTATGACAGTTTTGACAACACCTATCAGGCA
ACAATTGGCATTGACTTTTTATCAAAAACTATGTACTTGGAGGATCGAACAGTACGATTGCAATTATGGG
ACACAGCAGGTCAAGAGCGGTTCAGGAGCTTGATTCCTAGCTACATTCGTGACTCCACTGTGGCAGTTGT
TGTTTATGATATCACAAATGTTAACTCATTCCAGCAAACTACAAAGTGGATTGATGATGTCAGAACAGAA
AGAGGAAGTGATGTTATCATCATGCTAGTAGGAAATAAAACAGATCTTGCTGACAAGAGGCAAGTGTCAA
TTGAGGAGGGAGAGAGGAAAGCCAAAGAGCTGAATGTTATGTTTATTGAAACTAGTGCAAAAGCTGGATA
CAATGTAAAGCAGCTCTTTCGACGTGTAGCAGCAGCTTTGCCGGGAATGGAAAGCACACAGGACAGAAGC
AGAGAAGATATGATTGACATAAAACTGGAAAAGCCTCAGGAGCAACCAGTCAGTGAAGGAGGCTGTTCCT
GCTAACTCGACGGTACCGCGGGCCCGGGATCCACCGGATCTAGATAACTGATCATAATCAGCCATACCAC
ATTTGTAGAGGTTTTACTTGCTTTAAAAAACCTCCCACACCTCCCCCTGAACCTGAAACATAAAATGAAT
GCAATTGTTGTTGTTAACTTGTTTATTGCAGCTTATAATGGTTACAAATAAAGCAATAGCATCACAAATT
TCACAAATAAAGCATTTTTTTCACTGCATTCTAGTTGTGGTTTGTCCAAACTCATCAATGTATCTTAACG
CGTAAATTGTAAGCGTTAATATTTTGTTAAAATTCGCGTTAAATTTTTGTTAAATCAGCTCATTTTTTAA
CCAATAGGCCGAAATCGGCAAAATCCCTTATAAATCAAAAGAATAGACCGAGATAGGGT
[37 nt withheld, positions 1040-1076]
AAAGAACGTGGACTCCAACGTCAAAGG
[49 nt withheld, positions 1104-1152]
T
[91 nt withheld, positions 1154-1244]
G
[124 nt withheld, positions 1246-1369]
CAGGTGGCACTTTTCGGGGAAATGTGCGCGGAACCCCTATTTGTTTATTTTTCTAAATACATTCAAATAT
GTATCCGCTCATGAGACAATAACCCTGATAAATGCTTCAATAATATTGAAAAAGGAAGAGTCCTGAGGCG
GAAAGAACCAGCTGTGGAATGTGTGTCAGTTAGGGTGTGGAAAGTCCCCAGGCTCCCCAGCAGGCAGAAG
TATGCAAAGCATGCATCTCAATTAGTCAGCAACCAGGTGTGGAAAGTCCCCAGGCTCCCCAGCAGGCAGA
AGTATGCAAAGCATGCATCTCAATTAGTCAGCAACCATAGTCCCGCCCCTAACTCCGCCCATCCCGCCCC
TAACTCCGCCCAGTTCCGCCCATTCTCCGCCCCATGGCTGACTAATTTTTTTTATTTATGCAGAGGCCGA
GGCCGCCTCGGCCTCTGAGCTATTCCAGAAGTAGTGAGGAGGCTTTTTTGGAGGCCTAGGCTTTTGCAAA
GATCGATCAAGAGACAGGATGAGGATCGTTTCGCATGATTGAACAAGATGGATTGCACGCAGGTTCTCCG
GCCGCTTGGGTGGAGAGGCTATTCGGCTATGACTGGGCACAACAGACAATCGGCTGCTCTGATGCCGCCG
TGTTCCGGCTGTCAGCGCAGGGGCGCCCGGTTCTTTTTGTCAAGACCGACCTGTCCGGTGCCCTGAATGA
ACTGCAAGACGAGGCAGCGCGGCTATCGTGGCTGGCCACGACGGGCGTTCCTTGCGCAGCTGTGCTCGAC
GTTGTCACTGAAGCGGGAAGGGACTGGCTGCTATTGGGCGAAGTGCCGGGGCAGGATCTCCTGTCATCTC
ACCTTGCTCCTGCCGAGAAAGTATCCATCATGGCTGATGCAATGCGGCGGCTGCATACGCTTGATCCGGC
TACCTGCCCATTCGACCACCAAGCGAAACATCGCATCGAGCGAGCACGTACTCGGATGGAAGCCGGTCTT
GTCGATCAGGATGATCTGGACGAAGAGCATCAGGGGCTCGCGCCAGCCGAACTGTTCGCCAGGCTCAAGG
CGAGCATGCCCGACGGCGAGGATCTCGTCGTGACCCATGGCGATGCCTGCTTGCCGAATATCATGGTGGA
AAATGGCCGCTTTTCTGGATTCATCGACTGTGGCCGGCTGGGTGTGGCGGACCGCTATCAGGACATAGCG
TTGGCTACCCGTGATATTGCTGAAGAGCTTGGCGGCGAATGGGCTGACCGCTTCCTCGTGCTTTACGGTA
TCGCCGCTCCCGATTCGCAGCGCATCGCCTTCTATCGCCTTCTTGACGAGTTCTTCTGAGCGGGACTCTG
GGGTTCGAAATGACCGACCAAGCGACGCCCAACCTGCCATCACGAGATTTCGATTCCACCGCCGCCTTCT
ATGAAAGGTTGGGCTTCGGAATCGTTTTCCGGGACGCCGGCTGGATGATCCTCCAGCGCGGGGATCTCAT
GCTGGAGTTCTTCGCCCACCCTAGGGGGAGGCTAACTGAAACACGGAAGGAGACAATACCGGAAGGAACC
CGCGCTATGACGGCAATAAAAAGACAGAATAAAACGCACGGTGTTGGGTCGTTTGTTCATAAACGCGGGG
TTCGGTCCCAGGGCTGGCACTCTGTCGATACCCCACCGAGACCCCATTGGGGCCAATACGCCCGCGTTTC
TTCCTTTTCCCCACCCCACCCCCCAAGTTCGGGTGAAGGCCCAGGGCTCGCAGCCAACGTCGGGGCGGCA
GGCCCTGCCATAGCCTCAGGTTACTCATATATACTTTAGATTGATTTAAAACTTCATTTTTAATTTAAAA
GGATCTAGGTGAAGATCCTTTTTGATAATCTCATGACCAAAATCCCTTAACGTGAGTTTTCGTTCCACTG
AGCGTCAGACCCCGTAGAAAAGATCAAAGGATCTTCTTGAGATCCTTTTTTTCTGCGCGTAATCTGCTGC
TTGCAAACAAAAAAACCACCGCTACCAGCGGTGGTTTGTTTGCCGGATCAAGAGCTACCAACTCTTTTTC
CGAAGGTAACTGGCTTCAGCAGAGCGCAGATACCAAATACTGTCCTTCTAGTGTAGCCGTAGTTAGGCCA
CCACTTCAAGAACTCTGTAGCACCGCCTACATACCTCGCTCTGCTAATCCTGTTACCAGTGGCTGCTGCC
AGTGGCGATAAGTCGTGTCTTACCGGGTTGGACTCAAGACGATAGTTACCGGATAAGGCGCAGCGGTCGG
GCTGAACGGGGGGTTCGTGCACACAGCCCAGCTTGGAGCGAACGACCTACACCGAACTGAGATACCTACA
GCGTGAGCTATGAGAAAGCGCCACGCTTCCCGAAGGGAGAAAGGCGGACAGGTATCCGGTAAGCGGCAGG
GTCGGAACAGGAGAGCGCACGAGGGAGCTTCCAGGGGGAAACGCCTGGTATCTTTATAGTCCTGTCGGGT
TTCGCCACCTCTGACTTGAGCGTCGATTTTTGTGATGCTCGTCAGGGGGGCGGAGCCTATGGAAAAACGC
CAGCAACGCGGCCTTTTTACGGTTCCTGGCCTTTTGCTGGCCTTTTGCTCACATGTTCTTTCCTGCGTTA
TCCCCTGATTCTGTGGATAACCGTATTACCGCCATGCATTAGTTATTAATAGTAATCAATTACGGGGTCA
TTAGTTCATAGCCCATATATGGAGTTCCGCGTTACATAACTTACGGTAAATGGCCCGCCTGGCTGACCGC
CCAACGACCCCCGCCCATTGACGTCAATAATGACGTATGTTCCCATAGTAACGCCAATAGGGACTTTCCA
TTGACGTCAATGGGTGGAGTATTTACGGTAAACTGCCCACTTGGCAGTACATCAAGTGTATCATATGCCA
AGTACGCCCCCTATTGACGTCAATGACGGTAAATGGCCCGCCTGGCATTATGCCCAGTACATGACCTTAT
GGGACTTTCCTACTTGGCAGTACATCTACGTATTAGTCATCGCTATTACCATGGTGATGCGGTTTTGGCA
GTACATCAATGGGCGTGGATAGCGGTTTGACTCACGGGGATTTCCAAGTCTCCACCCCATTGACGTCAAT
GGGAGTTTGTTTTGGCACCAAAATCAACGGGACTTTCCAAAATGTCGTAACAACTCCGCCCCATTGACGC
AAATGGGCGGTAGGCGTGTACGGTGGGAGGTCTATATAAGCAGAGCTGGTTTAGTGAACCGTCAGATCCG
CTAGCGCTACCGGTCGCCACCATGGTGAGCAAGGGCGAGGAGCTGTTCACCGGGGTGGTGCCCATCCTGG
TCGAGCTGGACGGCGACGTAAACGGCCACAAGTTCAGCGTGTCCGGCGAGGGCGAGGGCGATGCCACCTA
CGGCAAGCTGACCCTGAAGTTCATCTGCACCACCGGCAAGCTGCCCGTGCCCTGGCCCACCCTCGTGACC
ACCCTGACCTACGGCGTGCAGTGCTTCAGCCGCTACCCCGACCACATGAAGCAGCACGACTTCTTCAAGT
CCGCCATGCCCGAAGGCTACGTCCAGGAGCGCACCATCTTCTTCAAGGACGACGGCAACTACAAGACCCG
CGCCGAGGTGAAGTTCGAGGGCGACACCCTGGTGAACCGCATCGAGCTGAAGGGCATCGACTTCAAGGAG
GACGGCAACATCCTGGGGCACAAGCTGGAGTACAACTACAACAGCCACAACGTCTATATCATGGCCGACA
AGCAGAAGAACGGCATCAAGGTGAACTTCAAGATCCGCCACAACATCGAGGACGGCAGCGTGCAGCTCGC
CGACCACTACCAGCAGAACACCCCCATCGGCGACGGCCCCGTGCTGCTGCCCGACAACCACTACCTGAGC
ACCCAGTCCGCCCTGAGCAAAGACCCCAACGAGAAGCGCGATCACATGGTCCTGCTGGAGTTCGTGACCG
CCGCCGGGATCACTCTCGGCATGGACGAGCTGTACAAGTCCGGACTCA
Features (pLannotate 1.2.2; 15 found; start..end, strand, type, name):
      9..632     +  CDS            RAB6A: RAB6A_HUMAN - Also known as RAB6. Experimental evidence at protein level: Swiss-Prot protein existence level 1. Protein transport. Regulator of membrane traffic from the Golgi apparatus towards the endoplasmic reticulum (ER). Has a low GTPase activity. Involved in COPI-independent retrograde transport from the Golgi to the ER (PubMed:25962623). From Homo sapiens (Human).
    637..662     +  misc_feature   MCS (fragment): multiple cloning site
    679..763     +  CDS            large T antigen (fragment): large T antigen from SV40 (simian virus 40)
    786..907     +  polyA_signal   SV40 poly(A) signal: SV40 polyadenylation signal
    941..1369    -  rep_origin     f1 ori (sequence partly withheld): f1 bacteriophage origin of replication; arrow indicates direction of (+) strand synthesis
   1396..1500    +  promoter       AmpR promoter: bla
   1502..1859    +  promoter       SV40 promoter: SV40 enhancer and early promoter
   1894..2688    +  CDS            NeoR/KanR: aminoglycoside phosphotransferase from Tn5; aph(3')-II (or nptII); confers resistance to neomycin, kanamycin, and G418 (Geneticin®)
   2709..2861    +  CDS            ble (fragment): BLE_KLEPN - Experimental evidence at protein level: Swiss-Prot protein existence level 1. Binding protein with a strong affinity to the bleomycin family of antibiotics. Binds to CL990; an antimitotic-antibiotic compound. From Klebsiella pneumoniae.
   2920..2967    +  polyA_signal   HSV TK poly(A) signal: herpes simplex virus thymidine kinase polyadenylation signal (Cole and Stacy, 1985)
   3058..3074    -  polyA_signal   bGH poly(A) signal (fragment): bovine growth hormone polyadenylation signal
   3296..3884    +  rep_origin     ori: high-copy-number ColE1/pMB1/pBR322/pUC origin of replication
   4059..4362    +  enhancer       CMV enhancer: human cytomegalovirus immediate early enhancer
   4363..4566    +  promoter       CMV promoter: human cytomegalovirus (CMV) immediate early promoter
   4611..5327    +  CDS            EGFP: EGFP is a basic (constitutively fluorescent) green fluorescent protein published in 1996, derived from Aequorea victoria. It is reported to be a rapidly-maturing weak dimer with moderate acid sensitivity.
