[The description below was written by a language model from this plasmid's Addgene catalogue record and pLannotate feature annotations shown in this document.]
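Description:
EGFP-Rab6A is a mammalian expression plasmid built on the Clontech EGFP C1 backbone that produces human Rab6A (recorded as isoform b) with EGFP fused to its N terminus. The 627 bp Rab6A coding sequence, derived from a commercially obtained pcDNA3.1-based cDNA clone, was inserted downstream of EGFP by ligating compatible BamHI/BglII and XhoI/SalI ends, which destroyed the sites at both junctions. In the circular sequence the human cytomegalovirus immediate early enhancer and promoter drive the EGFP open reading frame, which reads across the numbering origin into RAB6A. A remnant of the multiple cloning site and an SV40 polyadenylation signal follow. The depositor's full sequence is 5,337 nt, close to the catalogue total of about 5.3 kb.

The plasmid is propagated in E. coli through a high-copy ColE1/pUC-type origin, and it also carries an f1 phage origin. A single Tn5 aminoglycoside phosphotransferase (NeoR/KanR) gene serves both hosts. A bacterial bla-type promoter expresses it for kanamycin selection in bacteria, and the adjacent SV40 enhancer/early promoter, paired with an HSV TK polyadenylation signal, expresses it in mammalian cells for G418 selection of stable transfectants. The short ble, large T antigen and bGH poly(A) fragments in the annotation appear to be partial matches to backbone sequence rather than functional elements.

Rab6A is a small GTPase that regulates Golgi-associated membrane traffic, including retrograde transport from the Golgi to the ER. The fluorescent fusion therefore lets its localisation be followed by microscopy in transfected cells. The associated publication examined recruitment of Rab GTPases to chlamydial inclusions, which suggests the construct was made for tracking Rab6A distribution in infected host cells.
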