Addgene plasmid #49469: EGFP-Rab6A
Purpose: expresses EGFP-Rab6A in mammalian cells
Depositing lab: Marci Scidmore. Depositing organization: Cornell University. Publication: Rab GTPases are recruited to chlamydial inclusions in both a species-dependent and species-independent manner. Rzomp KA, Scholtes LD, Briggs BJ, Whittaker GR, Scidmore MA. Infect Immun. 2003 Oct;71(10):5855-70. 10.1128/IAI.71.10.5855-5870.2003 PubMed 14500507.
Backbone
  Vector backbone: EGFP C1
  Backbone manufacturer: Clontech
  Backbone size w/o insert (bp): 4700
  Total vector size (bp): 5320
  Vector type: Mammalian Expression
  Selectable markers: Neomycin (select with G418)
Growth in bacteria
  Bacterial resistance: Kanamycin, 50 μg/mL
  Growth temperature: 37°C
  Growth strain: DH5alpha
  Copy number: High Copy
Gene/Insert
  Gene/Insert name: Rab6A (alt name: Rab6A isoform b)
  Species: H. sapiens (human)
  Insert size (bp): 627
  Entrez Gene: RAB6A (a.k.a. RAB6)
  Promoter: CMV
  Tag / fusion protein: EGFP (N terminal on insert)
  Cloning method: Restriction Enzyme; 5′ cloning site BamHI/BglII (destroyed during cloning); 3′ cloning site XhoI/SalI (destroyed during cloning)
  Sequencing primers: 5′ EGFP C (CATGGTCCTGCTGGAGTTCGTG)
Resource information
  A portion of this plasmid was derived from a plasmid made by: purchased pCDNA3.1+Rab6A from Missouri S&T cDNA Resource Center (cDNA.org)
Terms and licenses: Academic/Nonprofit Terms; Industry Terms: Not Available to Industry
How to cite: EGFP-Rab6A was a gift from Marci Scidmore (Addgene plasmid # 49469)
