>Addgene plasmid #49469 | EGFP-Rab6A | addgene partial sequence | sequence record 75584 | EGFP_C
CTCTCGGCATGGACGAGCTGTACAAGTCCGGACTCAGATCCACCATGTCCACGGGCGGAGACTTCGGGAA
TCCGCTGAGGAAATTCAAGCTGGTGTTCCTGGGGGAGCAAAGCGTTGGAAAGACATCTTTGATCACCAGA
TTCATGTATGACAGTTTTGACAACACCTATCAGGCAACAATTGGCATTGACTTTTTATCAAAAACTATGT
ACTTGGAGGATCGAACAGTACGATTGCAATTATGGGACACAGCAGGTCAAGAGCGGTTCAGGAGCTTGAT
TCCTAGCTACATTCGTGACTCCACTGTGGCAGTTGTTGTTTATGATATCACAAATGTTAACTCATTCCAG
CAAACTACAAAGTGGATTGATGATGTCAGAACAGAAAGAGGAAGTGATGTTATCATCATGCTAGTAGGAA
ATAAAACAGATCTTGCTGACAAGAGGCAAGTGTCAATTGAGGAGGGAGAGAGGAAAGCCAAAGAGCTGAA
TGTTATGTTTATTGAAACTAGTGCAAAAGCTGGATACAATGTAAAGCAGCTCTTTCGACGTGTAGCAGCA
GCTTTGCCGGGAATGGAAAGCACACAGGACAGAAGCAGAGAAGATATGATTGACATAAAACTGGAAAAGC
CTCAGGAGCAACCAGTCAGTGAAGGAGGCTGTTCCTGCTAACTCGACGGTACCGCGGGCCCGGGATCCAC
CGGATCTAGATAACTGATCATAATCAGCCATACCACATTTGTAGAGGTTTTACTTGCTTTAAAAAACCTC
CCACACCTCCCCCTGAACCTGAAACATAAAATGAATGCAATTGTTGTTGTTAACTTGTTTATTGCAGCTT
ATAATGGTTACAAATAAAGCAATAGCATCACAAATTTCACAAATAAAGCATTTTTTTCACTGCATTCTAG
TTGTGGTTTGTCCAAACTCATCAATGTATCTTAACGCGTAAATTGTAAGCGTTAATATTTTGTTAAAATT
CGCGTTAAATTTTT
